>Addgene plasmid #136991 | Flag-2xAPEX2-C Cloning Vector | addgene full sequence | sequence record 271567 | Addgene NGS Result
ACCTGGCACTGTGCCAACTGGGGAGGGGTCTACTTGGCACGGTGCCAAGTTTGAGGAGGGGTCTTGGCCC
TGTGCCAAGTCCGCCATATTGAATTGGCATGGTGCCAATAATGGCGGCCATATTGGCTATATGCCAGGAT
CAATATATAGGCAATATCCAATATGGCCCTATGCCAATATGGCTATTGGCCAGGTTCAATACTATGTATT
GGCCCTATGCCATATAGTATTCCATATATGGGTTTTCCTATTGACGTAGATAGCCCCTCCCAATGGGCGG
TCCCATATACCATATATGGGGCTTCCTAATACCGCCCATAGCCACTCCCCCATTGACGTCAATGGTCTCT
ATATATGGTCTTTCCTATTGACGTCATATGGGCGGTCCTATTGACGTATATGGCGCCTCCCCCATTGACG
TCAATTACGGTAAATGGCCCGCCTGGCTCAATGCCCATTGACGTCAATAGGACCACCCACCATTGACGTC
AATGGGATGGCTCATTGCCCATTCATATCCGTTCTCACGCCCCCTATTGACGTCAATGACGGTAAATGGC
CCACTTGGCAGTACATCAATATCTATTAATAGTAACTTGGCAAGTACATTACTATTGGAAGTACGCCAGG
GTACATTGGCAGTACTCCCATTGACGTCAATGGCGGTAAATGGCCCGCGATGGCTGCCAAGTACATCCCC
ATTGACGTCAATGGGGAGGGGCAATGACGCAAATGGGCGTTCCATTGACGTAAATGGGCGGTAGGCGTGC
CTAATGGGAGGTCTATATAAGCAATGCTCGTTTAGGGAACCGCCATTCTGCCTGGGGACGTCGGAGCAAG
CTTGATTTAGGTGACACTATAGAATACAAGCTACTTGTTCTTTTTGCAGGATCCACCATGGATTACAAGG
ATGACGACGATAAGATCCGCGGAAAGTCTTACCCAACTGTGAGTGCTGATTACCAGGACGCCGTTGAGAA
GGCGAAGAAGAAGCTCAGAGGCTTCATCGCTGAGAAGAGATGCGCTCCTCTAATGCTCCGTTTGGCATTC
CACTCTGCTGGAACCTTTGACAAGGGCACGAAGACCGGTGGACCCTTCGGAACCATCAAGCACCCTGCCG
AACTGGCTCACAGCGCTAACAACGGTCTTGACATCGCTGTTAGGCTTTTGGAGCCACTCAAGGCGGAGTT
CCCTATTTTGAGCTACGCCGATTTCTACCAGTTGGCTGGCGTTGTTGCCGTTGAGGTCACGGGTGGACCT
AAGGTTCCATTCCACCCTGGAAGAGAGGACAAGCCTGAGCCACCACCAGAGGGTCGCTTGCCCGATCCCA
CTAAGGGTTCTGACCATTTGAGAGATGTGTTTGGCAAAGCTATGGGGCTTACTGACCAAGATATCGTTGC
TCTATCTGGGGGTCACACTATTGGAGCTGCACACAAGGAGCGTTCTGGATTTGAGGGTCCCTGGACCTCT
AATCCTCTTATTTTCGACAACTCATACTTCACGGAGTTGTTGAGTGGTGAGAAGGAAGGTCTCCTTCAGC
TACCTTCTGACAAGGCTCTTTTGTCTGACCCTGTATTCCGCCCTCTCGTTGACAAATATGCAGCGGACGA
AGATGCCTTCTTTGCTGATTACGCTGAGGCTCACCAAAAGCTTTCCGAGCTTGGGTTTGCTGATGCCGTA
AAGTCTTACCCAACTGTGAGTGCTGATTACCAGGACGCCGTTGAGAAGGCGAAGAAGAAGCTCAGAGGCT
TCATCGCTGAGAAGAGATGCGCTCCTCTAATGCTCCGTTTGGCATTCCACTCTGCTGGAACCTTTGACAA
GGGCACGAAGACCGGTGGACCCTTCGGAACCATCAAGCACCCTGCCGAACTGGCTCACAGCGCTAACAAC
GGTCTTGACATCGCTGTTAGGCTTTTGGAGCCACTCAAGGCGGAGTTCCCTATTTTGAGCTACGCCGATT
TCTACCAGTTGGCTGGCGTTGTTGCCGTTGAGGTCACGGGTGGACCTAAGGTTCCATTCCACCCTGGAAG
AGAGGACAAGCCTGAGCCACCACCAGAGGGTCGCTTGCCCGATCCCACTAAGGGTTCTGACCATTTGAGA
GATGTGTTTGGCAAAGCTATGGGGCTTACTGACCAAGATATCGTTGCTCTATCTGGGGGTCACACTATTG
GAGCTGCACACAAGGAGCGTTCTGGATTTGAGGGTCCCTGGACCTCTAATCCTCTTATTTTCGACAACTC
ATACTTCACGGAGTTGTTGAGTGGTGAGAAGGAAGGTCTCCTTCAGCTACCTTCTGACAAGGCTCTTTTG
TCTGACCCTGTATTCCGCCCTCTCGTTGACAAATATGCAGCGGACGAAGATGCCTTCTTTGCTGATTACG
CTGAGGCTCACCAAAAGCTTTCCGAGCTTGGGTTTGCTGATGCCGTCGACGGATCTCAGATCTCGAATTC
AAGGCCTCTCGAGCCTCTAGAACTATAGTGAGTCGTATTACGTAGATCCAGACATGATAAGATACATTGA
TGAGTTTGGACAAACCACAACTAGAATGCAGTGAAAAAAATGCTTTATTTGTGAAATTTGTGATGCTATT
GCTTTATTTGTAACCATTATAAGCTGCAATAAACAAGTTAACAACAACAATTGCATTCATTTTATGTTTC
AGGTTCAGGGGGAGGTGTGGGAGGTTTTTTAATTCGCGGCCGCGGCGCCAATGCATTGGGCCCGGTACCC
AGCTTTTGTTCCCTTTAGTGAGGGTTAATTGCGCGCTTGGCGTAATCATGGTCATAGCTGTTTCCTGTGT
GAAATTGTTATCCGCTCACAATTCCACACAACATACGAGCCGGGAGCATAAAGTGTAAAGCCTGGGGTGC
CTAATGAGTGAGCTAACTCACATTAATTGCGTTGCGCTCACTGCCCGCTTTCCAGTCGGGAAACCTGTCG
TGCCAGCTGCATTAATGAATCGGCCAACGCGCGGGGAGAGGCGGTTTGCGTATTGGGCGCTCTTCCGCTT
CCTCGCTCACTGACTCGCTGCGCTCGGTCGTTCGGCTGCGGCGAGCGGTATCAGCTCACTCAAAGGCGGT
AATACGGTTATCCACAGAATCAGGGGATAACGCAGGAAAGAACATGTGAGCAAAAGGCCAGCAAAAGGCC
AGGAACCGTAAAAAGGCCGCGTTGCTGGCGTTTTTCCATAGGCTCCGCCCCCCTGACGAGCATCACAAAA
ATCGACGCTCAAGTCAGAGGTGGCGAAACCCGACAGGACTATAAAGATACCAGGCGTTTCCCCCTGGAAG
CTCCCTCGTGCGCTCTCCTGTTCCGACCCTGCCGCTTACCGGATACCTGTCCGCCTTTCTCCCTTCGGGA
AGCGTGGCGCTTTCTCATAGCTCACGCTGTAGGTATCTCAGTTCGGTGTAGGTCGTTCGCTCCAAGCTGG
GCTGTGTGCACGAACCCCCCGTTCAGCCCGACCGCTGCGCCTTATCCGGTAACTATCGTCTTGAGTCCAA
CCCGGTAAGACACGACTTATCGCCACTGGCAGCAGCCACTGGTAACAGGATTAGCAGAGCGAGGTATGTA
GGCGGTGCTACAGAGTTCTTGAAGTGGTGGCCTAACTACGGCTACACTAGAAGAACAGTATTTGGTATCT
GCGCTCTGCTGAAGCCAGTTACCTTCGGAAAAAGAGTTGGTAGCTCTTGATCCGGCAAACAAACCACCGC
TGGTAGCGGTGGTTTTTTTGTTTGCAAGCAGCAGATTACGCGCAGAAAAAAAGGATCTCAAGAAGATCCT
TTGATCTTTTCTACGGGGTCTGACGCTCAGTGGAACGAAAACTCACGTTAAGGGATTTTGGTCATGAGAT
TATCAAAAAGGATCTTCACCTAGATCCTTTTAAATTAAAAATGAAGTTTTAAATCAATCTAAAGTATATA
TGAGTAAACTTGGTCTGACAGTTACCAATGCTTAATCAGTGAGGCACCTATCTCAGCGATCTGTCTATTT
CGTTCATCCATAGTTGCCTGACTCCCCGTCGTGTAGATAACTACGATACGGGAGGGCTTACCATCTGGCC
CCAGTGCTGCAATGATACCGCGAGACCCACGCTCACCGGCTCCAGATTTATCAGCAATAAACCAGCCAGC
CGGAAGGGCCGAGCGCAGAAGTGGTCCTGCAACTTTATCCGCCTCCATCCAGTCTATTAATTGTTGCCGG
GAAGCTAGAGTAAGTAGTTCGCCAGTTAATAGTTTGCGCAACGTTGTTGCCATTGCTACAGGCATCGTGG
TGTCACGCTCGTCGTTTGGTATGGCTTCATTCAGCTCCGGTTCCCAACGATCAAGGCGAGTTACATGATC
CCCCATGTTGTGCAAAAAAGCGGTTAGCTCCTTCGGTCCTCCGATCGTTGTCAGAAGTAAGTTGGCCGCA
GTGTTATCACTCATGGTTATGGCAGCACTGCATAATTCTCTTACTGTCATGCCATCCGTAAGATGCTTTT
CTGTGACTGGTGAGTACTCAACCAAGTCATTCTGAGAATAGTGTATGCGGCGACCGAGTTGCTCTTGCCC
GGCGTCAATACGGGATAATACCGCGCCACATAGCAGAACTTTAAAAGTGCTCATCATTGGAAAACGTTCT
TCGGGGCGAAAACTCTCAAGGATCTTACCGCTGTTGAGATCCAGTTCGATGTAACCCACTCGTGCACCCA
ACTGATCTTCAGCATCTTTTACTTTCACCAGCGTTTCTGGGTGAGCAAAAACAGGAAGGCAAAATGCCGC
AAAAAAGGGAATAAGGGCGACACGGAAATGTTGAATACTCATACTCTTCCTTTTTCAATATTATTGAAGC
ATTTATCAGGGTTATTGTCTCATGAGCGGATACATATTTGAATGTATTTAGAAAAATAAACAAATAGGGG
TTCCGCGCACATTTCCCCGAAAAGTGCCACCTAAATTGTAAGCGTTAATATTTTGTTAAAATTCGCGTTA
AATTTTTGTTAAATCAGCTCATTTTTTAACCAATAGGCCGAAATCGGCAAAATCCCTTATAAATCAAAAG
AATAGACCGAGATAGGGT
[37 nt withheld, positions 5059-5095]
AAAGAACGTGGACTCCAACGTCAAAGG
[49 nt withheld, positions 5123-5171]
T
[91 nt withheld, positions 5173-5263]
G
[124 nt withheld, positions 5265-5388]
CCCATTCGCCATTCAGGCTGCGCAACTGTTGGGAAGGGCGATCGGTGCGGGCCTCTTCGCTATTACGCCA
GTCGACCGCCAATTCAATATGGCGTATATGGACTCATGCCAATTCAATATGGTGGATCTGGACCTGTGCC
AATTCAATATGGCGTATATGGACTCGTGCCAATTCAATATGGTGGATCTGGACCCCAGCCAATTCAATAT
GGCGGACTTGGCACCATGCCAATTCAATATGGCGG
Features (pLannotate 1.2.2; 17 found; start..end, strand, type, name):
    845..863     +  promoter       SP6 promoter: promoter for bacteriophage SP6 RNA polymerase
    901..927     +  CDS            3xFLAG (fragment): three tandem FLAG® epitope tags
    931..1677    +  CDS            APEX2: soybean ascorbate peroxidase, engineered to serve as a monomeric tag for electron microscopy and live-cell proteomics (Lam et al., 2015) more active than the original APEX due to the A134P mutation
   1680..2424    +  CDS            APEX2 (fragment): soybean ascorbate peroxidase, engineered to serve as a monomeric tag for electron microscopy and live-cell proteomics (Lam et al., 2015) more active than the original APEX due to the A134P mutation
   2473..2490    -  promoter       T7 promoter (fragment): promoter for bacteriophage T7 RNA polymerase
   2495..2629    -  polyA_signal   SV40 poly(A) signal: SV40 polyadenylation signal
   2742..2760    -  promoter       T3 promoter: promoter for bacteriophage T3 RNA polymerase
   2805..2821    -  protein_bind   lac operator: The lac repressor binds to the lac operator to inhibit transcription in E. coli. This inhibition can be relieved by adding lactose or isopropyl-β-D-thiogalactopyranoside (IPTG). lac repressor encoded by lacI
   2829..2859    -  promoter       lac promoter: promoter for the E. coli lac operon
   2874..2895    -  protein_bind   CAP binding site: CAP binding activates transcription in the presence of cAMP. E. coli catabolite activator protein
   2908..3000    -  CDS            lacI (fragment): lac repressor; lacI; The lac repressor binds to the lac operator to inhibit transcription in E. coli. This inhibition can be relieved by adding lactose or isopropyl-β-D-thiogalactopyranoside (IPTG).
   3183..3771    -  rep_origin     ori: high-copy-number ColE1/pMB1/pBR322/pUC origin of replication
   3942..4802    -  CDS            AmpR: β-lactamase; bla; confers resistance to ampicillin, carbenicillin, and related antibiotics
   4803..4907    -  promoter       AmpR promoter: bla
   4960..5388    -  rep_origin     f1 ori (sequence partly withheld): f1 bacteriophage origin of replication; arrow indicates direction of (+) strand synthesis
   5393..5459    -  CDS            lacZα (fragment): LacZα fragment of β-galactosidase; lacZ fragment
   5466..810     +  promoter       CMV IE94 promoter (across the origin): enhancer/promoter region of simian cytomegalovirus major immediate early transcription unit IE94
