[The description below was written by a language model from this plasmid's Addgene catalogue record and pLannotate feature annotations shown in this document.]
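Description:
Flag-2xAPEX2-C Cloning Vector is an empty mammalian expression backbone of about 5.6 kb, built on pCD-betaG-FLAG and designed so that a protein of interest can be fused to the C-terminus of a Flag-tagged tandem APEX2 module. It is maintained in E. coli through a high-copy ColE1/pUC-type origin and selected with ampicillin via the β-lactamase gene and its own promoter. An f1 origin and remnants of the lac region (lac promoter and operator, CAP site, and lacZα and lacI fragments) are carried over from the parental cloning vector. No mammalian selection marker is annotated, which points to transient expression.

Expression in mammalian cells is driven by the simian cytomegalovirus IE94 immediate-early enhancer/promoter, which spans the numbering origin of the circular map. An SP6 promoter lies just upstream of the coding region. The open reading frame begins with a Flag epitope, annotated as a partial match to 3xFLAG and so consistent with a single tag. Two back-to-back copies of APEX2 follow; this is the engineered monomeric soybean ascorbate peroxidase carrying the activity-enhancing A134P change. The depositor notes that the duplication is meant to increase activity. A BglII site retained at the 3′ end of the APEX2 insert is presumably where a gene of interest is inserted in frame, although the record does not spell this out. An SV40 polyadenylation signal is annotated downstream on the opposite strand, with T7 and T3 promoters nearby.

The resulting fusions are intended for APEX2-based proximity labeling of neighbouring proteins and for generating electron-dense contrast at the location of the tagged protein in transmission electron microscopy. The Flag tag allows detection of the fusion.
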