Addgene plasmid #136991: Flag-2xAPEX2-C Cloning Vector
Purpose: (Empty Backbone) To express a protein of interest fused to the C-terminus of Flag-2xAPEX2 for proximity labeling or TEM
Depositing lab: Ken-Ichi Takemaru. Depositing organization: Stony Brook University.
Backbone
  Vector backbone: pCD-betaG-FLAG
  Vector type: Mammalian Expression
Growth in bacteria
  Bacterial resistance: Ampicillin, 100 μg/mL
  Growth temperature: 37°C
  Growth strain: DH5alpha
  Copy number: High Copy
Gene/Insert
  Gene/Insert name: APEX2
  Tag / fusion protein: Flag (N terminal on backbone)
  Cloning method: Restriction Enzyme; 5′ cloning site BglII (destroyed during cloning); 3′ cloning site BglII (not destroyed)
  Sequencing primers: 5′ GCGTGCCTAATGGGAGGTCT (CSF); 3′ GTGGTTTGTCCAAACTCATC (pCD-betaG-FLAG-R)
Terms and licenses: Academic/Nonprofit Terms; Industry Terms: Not Available to Industry
Depositor comments: This vector contains 2 copies of the APEX2 gene for increased activity.
How to cite: Flag-2xAPEX2-C Cloning Vector was a gift from Ken-Ichi Takemaru (Addgene plasmid # 136991 ; http://n2t.net/addgene:136991 ; RRID:Addgene_136991)
